Addgene plasmid #182607: pOME0245M
Purpose: Reverse complement PAN-RNA pOME0244 Human herpesvirus 8 strain JSC-1 clone BAC16, complete genome.
Depositing lab: Dirk Dittmer. Depositing organization: University of North Carolina at Chapel Hill.
Backbone
  Vector backbone: pCDNA3.1 (-)
  Vector type: Mammalian Expression
Growth in bacteria
  Bacterial resistance: Ampicillin, 100 μg/mL
  Growth temperature: 37°C
  Growth strain: DH5alpha
  Copy number: High Copy
Gene/Insert
  Gene/Insert name: Reverse compliment for PAN_RNA (pOME0244)
  Species: Other
  Insert size (bp): 1099
  Cloning method: Unknown
Terms and licenses: Academic/Nonprofit Terms; Industry Terms: Not Available to Industry
How to cite: pOME0245M was a gift from Dirk Dittmer (Addgene plasmid # 182607 ; http://n2t.net/addgene:182607 ; RRID:Addgene_182607)
