[The description below was written by a language model from this plasmid's Addgene catalogue record and pLannotate feature annotations shown in this document.]
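Description:
pOME0245M is a mammalian expression plasmid built on the pcDNA3.1(-) backbone. It carries a 1,099 bp insert that is the reverse complement of the PAN RNA sequence found in the companion construct pOME0244. The sequence comes from Kaposi's sarcoma-associated herpesvirus (human herpesvirus 8), strain JSC-1, clone BAC16. PAN (polyadenylated nuclear) RNA is an abundant non-coding transcript made during KSHV lytic replication. The insert sits between the human cytomegalovirus immediate-early enhancer/promoter and the bovine growth hormone polyadenylation signal, so transfected cells should produce the antisense strand of PAN rather than the native RNA. A T7 promoter just upstream of the insert would also allow in vitro transcription of that strand.

The automated annotation finds a minus-strand fragment of the KSHV K7 open reading frame within the insert. This fits the inverted orientation, because K7 overlaps the PAN locus in the viral genome. The short "HIV-1 5' LTR" and "ble" fragment calls are probably incidental similarity matches rather than functional elements.

In E. coli the plasmid is maintained at high copy through the ColE1/pUC origin and selected with ampicillin via the β-lactamase gene. An f1 origin permits single-stranded DNA production. An SV40 early promoter drives the neomycin phosphotransferase gene, followed by an SV40 poly(A) signal, which allows G418 selection of stably transfected mammalian cells. The record does not give a specific application or the cloning method. An antisense PAN construct paired with a sense version would plausibly serve as an orientation control or as a template for strand-specific probes.
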