Features (pLannotate 1.2.2; 20 found; start..end, strand, type, name):
     28..80      -  misc_feature   bom (fragment): basis of mobility region from pBR322
    235..614     +  enhancer       CMV enhancer: human cytomegalovirus immediate early enhancer
    615..818     +  promoter       CMV promoter: human cytomegalovirus (CMV) immediate early promoter
    814..847     +  LTR            5' LTR (truncated) (fragment): truncated 5' long terminal repeat (LTR) from HIV-1
    863..881     +  promoter       T7 promoter: promoter for bacteriophage T7 RNA polymerase
   1702..2058    -  CDS            K7 (fragment): K7_HHV8P - Experimental evidence at protein level: Swiss-Prot protein existence level 1. Plays a role in the inhibition of host apoptosis to allow completion of the viral lytic replication and may thus favor the maintenance of persistent infection in infected host. From Human herpesvirus 8 type P (isolate GK18) (HHV-8) (Kaposi's sarcoma-associated herpesvirus).
   2091..2315    +  polyA_signal   bGH poly(A) signal: bovine growth hormone polyadenylation signal
   2319..2340    +  promoter       SV40 promoter (fragment): SV40 enhancer and early promoter
   2361..2789    +  rep_origin     f1 ori (sequence partly withheld): f1 bacteriophage origin of replication; arrow indicates direction of (+) strand synthesis
   2803..3132    +  promoter       SV40 promoter: SV40 enhancer and early promoter
   3199..3990    +  CDS            neo: KKA2_KLEPN - Also known as kan, nptII. Experimental evidence at protein level: Swiss-Prot protein existence level 1. Resistance to kanamycin, neomycin, paromomycin, ribostamycin, butirosin and gentamicin B. From Klebsiella pneumoniae.
   4014..4172    +  CDS            ble (fragment): BLE_KLEPN - Experimental evidence at protein level: Swiss-Prot protein existence level 1. Binding protein with a strong affinity to the bleomycin family of antibiotics. Binds to CL990; an antimitotic-antibiotic compound. From Klebsiella pneumoniae.
   4167..4288    +  polyA_signal   SV40 poly(A) signal: SV40 polyadenylation signal
   4361..4377    -  protein_bind   lac operator: The lac repressor binds to the lac operator to inhibit transcription in E. coli. This inhibition can be relieved by adding lactose or isopropyl-β-D-thiogalactopyranoside (IPTG). lac repressor encoded by lacI
   4385..4415    -  promoter       lac promoter: promoter for the E. coli lac operon
   4430..4451    -  protein_bind   CAP binding site: CAP binding activates transcription in the presence of cAMP. E. coli catabolite activator protein
   4464..4556    -  CDS            lacI (fragment): lac repressor; lacI; The lac repressor binds to the lac operator to inhibit transcription in E. coli. This inhibition can be relieved by adding lactose or isopropyl-β-D-thiogalactopyranoside (IPTG).
   4739..5327    -  rep_origin     ori: high-copy-number ColE1/pMB1/pBR322/pUC origin of replication
   5498..6358    -  CDS            AmpR: β-lactamase; bla; confers resistance to ampicillin, carbenicillin, and related antibiotics
   6359..6463    -  promoter       AmpR promoter: bla
>Addgene plasmid #182607 | pOME0245M | addgene full sequence | sequence record 359482 | Addgene NGS Result
GACGGATCGGGAGATCTCCCGATCCCCTATGGTGCACTCTCAGTACAATCTGCTCTGATGCCGCATAGTT
AAGCCAGTATCTGCTCCCTGCTTGTGTGTTGGAGGTCGCTGAGTAGTGCGCGAGCAAAATTTAAGCTACA
ACAAGGCAAGGCTTGACCGACAATTGCATGAAGAATCTGCTTAGGGTTAGGCGTTTTGCGCTGCTTCGCG
ATGTACGGGCCAGATATACGCGTTGACATTGATTATTGACTAGTTATTAATAGTAATCAATTACGGGGTC
ATTAGTTCATAGCCCATATATGGAGTTCCGCGTTACATAACTTACGGTAAATGGCCCGCCTGGCTGACCG
CCCAACGACCCCCGCCCATTGACGTCAATAATGACGTATGTTCCCATAGTAACGCCAATAGGGACTTTCC
ATTGACGTCAATGGGTGGAGTATTTACGGTAAACTGCCCACTTGGCAGTACATCAAGTGTATCATATGCC
AAGTACGCCCCCTATTGACGTCAATGACGGTAAATGGCCCGCCTGGCATTATGCCCAGTACATGACCTTA
TGGGACTTTCCTACTTGGCAGTACATCTACGTATTAGTCATCGCTATTACCATGGTGATGCGGTTTTGGC
AGTACATCAATGGGCGTGGATAGCGGTTTGACTCACGGGGATTTCCAAGTCTCCACCCCATTGACGTCAA
TGGGAGTTTGTTTTGGCACCAAAATCAACGGGACTTTCCAAAATGTCGTAACAACTCCGCCCCATTGACG
CAAATGGGCGGTAGGCGTGTACGGTGGGAGGTCTATATAAGCAGAGCTCTCTGGCTAACTAGAGAACCCA
CTGCTTACTGGCTTATCGAAATTAATACGACTCACTATAGGGAGACCCAAGCTGGCTAGCGTTTAAACGG
GCCCTCTAGACTCGAGCGGCCGCCACTGTGCTGGATATCTGCAGAATTCTGGATTAAACATTGACCTTTA
TTTATGTTGTAAGTTGCATTACGTTATGGTATTAGTTTAATTTGAGCTCTAGGCACGTTAAATTGTCAAA
AGTATAACATGTTTTTCCAATATACACTGGGATAAAAACCTTGCCGTCTGGTCACTGGAGGTGTCCGGTG
CGAACAAGGAAAAACCCAGCCAAAACACCGTTATCATTGTTACACAACGCTTTCACCTACAAGAAAACAT
CGTTAGTCAACCTAGCAAAACATCAAATATTAGCCTGGAACTTCCAACACAACATACACATTAAAACATT
AACATTGAAAGAGCGCTCCCAGCTGCCGCACACCACTTTAGTCCAATGTTCTTACACGACTTTGAAACTT
CTGACAAATGCCACCTCACTTTGTCGCCTATGTCATTCAAATCGACTTGCTTACACTGGAAAAATAAACA
CACCATTACAGCACTAGCCTGATACAATCTAAAACGCATTTTAAAATGCTTCACAACGCACCAATAAGAT
ACACATCCAGATTGTCACATTTAGGGCAAAGTGGCCCGATTTACACTCAATCCGCTTTCTAGAATTACCT
CAACACTATCTAAGAATCAGACAAACACAGAACCGAAACAACGAATGAGCAGATAGGTAGTGCACCACTG
TTCTGATACACCAGTGGGCGCTGCTTTCCTTTCACATTATATTCCACATTCAGACACGTTAAGTATCCTC
GCATATCATAAAAGGGGGCTACAACTGGCCTGGAGATTGAATCCAATGCAATAACCCGCAAGGGGTGACT
GTATAGTTGCCATGGCAAGGTTTTTGGGCAAATCGCAGCTTTTGTTCTGCGGGCTTATGGAGAGCTCCAG
ACCGCGCGGTGTTTTTTGTACTACAGCTCTCAGGCCAATGTGGGAAAAGTAGGACGGAAAACCTAGCCGA
AAGCCAGGATGGGTATATTGCCAAAAGCGACGCAATCAACCCACAATCGGCGGCACCAATGAAAACCAGA
AGCGGCAAGAAGGCAAGCAGCGAGCACAAAATCCATAGGTGAAGCGGCAGCCAAGGTGACTGGGCAGTCC
CAGTGCTAAAGGATCCGAGCTCGGTACCAAGCTTAAGTTTAAACCGCTGATCAGCCTCGACTGTGCCTTC
TAGTTGCCAGCCATCTGTTGTTTGCCCCTCCCCCGTGCCTTCCTTGACCCTGGAAGGTGCCACTCCCACT
GTCCTTTCCTAATAAAATGAGGAAATTGCATCGCATTGTCTGAGTAGGTGTCATTCTATTCTGGGGGGTG
GGGTGGGGCAGGACAGCAAGGGGGAGGATTGGGAAGACAATAGCAGGCATGCTGGGGATGCGGTGGGCTC
TATGGCTTCTGAGGCGGAAAGAACCAGCTGGGGCTCTAGGGGGTATCCCC
[124 nt withheld, positions 2361-2484]
C
[91 nt withheld, positions 2486-2576]
A
[49 nt withheld, positions 2578-2626]
CCTTTGACGTTGGAGTCCACGTTCTTT
[37 nt withheld, positions 2654-2690]
ACCCTATCTCGGTCTATTCTTTTGATTTATAAGGGATTTTGCCGATTTCGGCCTATTGGTTAAAAAATGA
GCTGATTTAACAAAAATTTAACGCGAATTAATTCTGTGGAATGTGTGTCAGTTAGGGTGTGGAAAGTCCC
CAGGCTCCCCAGCAGGCAGAAGTATGCAAAGCATGCATCTCAATTAGTCAGCAACCAGGTGTGGAAAGTC
CCCAGGCTCCCCAGCAGGCAGAAGTATGCAAAGCATGCATCTCAATTAGTCAGCAACCATAGTCCCGCCC
CTAACTCCGCCCATCCCGCCCCTAACTCCGCCCAGTTCCGCCCATTCTCCGCCCCATGGCTGACTAATTT
TTTTTATTTATGCAGAGGCCGAGGCCGCCTCTGCCTCTGAGCTATTCCAGAAGTAGTGAGGAGGCTTTTT
TGGAGGCCTAGGCTTTTGCAAAAAGCTCCCGGGAGCTTGTATATCCATTTTCGGATCTGATCAAGAGACA
GGATGAGGATCGTTTCGCATGATTGAACAAGATGGATTGCACGCAGGTTCTCCGGCCGCTTGGGTGGAGA
GGCTATTCGGCTATGACTGGGCACAACAGACAATCGGCTGCTCTGATGCCGCCGTGTTCCGGCTGTCAGC
GCAGGGGCGCCCGGTTCTTTTTGTCAAGACCGACCTGTCCGGTGCCCTGAATGAACTGCAGGACGAGGCA
GCGCGGCTATCGTGGCTGGCCACGACGGGCGTTCCTTGCGCAGCTGTGCTCGACGTTGTCACTGAAGCGG
GAAGGGACTGGCTGCTATTGGGCGAAGTGCCGGGGCAGGATCTCCTGTCATCTCACCTTGCTCCTGCCGA
GAAAGTATCCATCATGGCTGATGCAATGCGGCGGCTGCATACGCTTGATCCGGCTACCTGCCCATTCGAC
CACCAAGCGAAACATCGCATCGAGCGAGCACGTACTCGGATGGAAGCCGGTCTTGTCGATCAGGATGATC
TGGACGAAGAGCATCAGGGGCTCGCGCCAGCCGAACTGTTCGCCAGGCTCAAGGCGCGCATGCCCGACGG
CGAGGATCTCGTCGTGACCCATGGCGATGCCTGCTTGCCGAATATCATGGTGGAAAATGGCCGCTTTTCT
GGATTCATCGACTGTGGCCGGCTGGGTGTGGCGGACCGCTATCAGGACATAGCGTTGGCTACCCGTGATA
TTGCTGAAGAGCTTGGCGGCGAATGGGCTGACCGCTTCCTCGTGCTTTACGGTATCGCCGCTCCCGATTC
GCAGCGCATCGCCTTCTATCGCCTTCTTGACGAGTTCTTCTGAGCGGGACTCTGGGGTTCGAAATGACCG
ACCAAGCGACGCCCAACCTGCCATCACGAGATTTCGATTCCACCGCCGCCTTCTATGAAAGGTTGGGCTT
CGGAATCGTTTTCCGGGACGCCGGCTGGATGATCCTCCAGCGCGGGGATCTCATGCTGGAGTTCTTCGCC
CACCCCAACTTGTTTATTGCAGCTTATAATGGTTACAAATAAAGCAATAGCATCACAAATTTCACAAATA
AAGCATTTTTTTCACTGCATTCTAGTTGTGGTTTGTCCAAACTCATCAATGTATCTTATCATGTCTGTAT
ACCGTCGACCTCTAGCTAGAGCTTGGCGTAATCATGGTCATAGCTGTTTCCTGTGTGAAATTGTTATCCG
CTCACAATTCCACACAACATACGAGCCGGAAGCATAAAGTGTAAAGCCTGGGGTGCCTAATGAGTGAGCT
AACTCACATTAATTGCGTTGCGCTCACTGCCCGCTTTCCAGTCGGGAAACCTGTCGTGCCAGCTGCATTA
ATGAATCGGCCAACGCGCGGGGAGAGGCGGTTTGCGTATTGGGCGCTCTTCCGCTTCCTCGCTCACTGAC
TCGCTGCGCTCGGTCGTTCGGCTGCGGCGAGCGGTATCAGCTCACTCAAAGGCGGTAATACGGTTATCCA
CAGAATCAGGGGATAACGCAGGAAAGAACATGTGAGCAAAAGGCCAGCAAAAGGCCAGGAACCGTAAAAA
GGCCGCGTTGCTGGCGTTTTTCCATAGGCTCCGCCCCCCTGACGAGCATCACAAAAATCGACGCTCAAGT
CAGAGGTGGCGAAACCCGACAGGACTATAAAGATACCAGGCGTTTCCCCCTGGAAGCTCCCTCGTGCGCT
CTCCTGTTCCGACCCTGCCGCTTACCGGATACCTGTCCGCCTTTCTCCCTTCGGGAAGCGTGGCGCTTTC
TCATAGCTCACGCTGTAGGTATCTCAGTTCGGTGTAGGTCGTTCGCTCCAAGCTGGGCTGTGTGCACGAA
CCCCCCGTTCAGCCCGACCGCTGCGCCTTATCCGGTAACTATCGTCTTGAGTCCAACCCGGTAAGACACG
ACTTATCGCCACTGGCAGCAGCCACTGGTAACAGGATTAGCAGAGCGAGGTATGTAGGCGGTGCTACAGA
GTTCTTGAAGTGGTGGCCTAACTACGGCTACACTAGAAGAACAGTATTTGGTATCTGCGCTCTGCTGAAG
CCAGTTACCTTCGGAAAAAGAGTTGGTAGCTCTTGATCCGGCAAACAAACCACCGCTGGTAGCGGTGGTT
TTTTTGTTTGCAAGCAGCAGATTACGCGCAGAAAAAAAGGATCTCAAGAAGATCCTTTGATCTTTTCTAC
GGGGTCTGACGCTCAGTGGAACGAAAACTCACGTTAAGGGATTTTGGTCATGAGATTATCAAAAAGGATC
TTCACCTAGATCCTTTTAAATTAAAAATGAAGTTTTAAATCAATCTAAAGTATATATGAGTAAACTTGGT
CTGACAGTTACCAATGCTTAATCAGTGAGGCACCTATCTCAGCGATCTGTCTATTTCGTTCATCCATAGT
TGCCTGACTCCCCGTCGTGTAGATAACTACGATACGGGAGGGCTTACCATCTGGCCCCAGTGCTGCAATG
ATACCGCGAGACCCACGCTCACCGGCTCCAGATTTATCAGCAATAAACCAGCCAGCCGGAAGGGCCGAGC
GCAGAAGTGGTCCTGCAACTTTATCCGCCTCCATCCAGTCTATTAATTGTTGCCGGGAAGCTAGAGTAAG
TAGTTCGCCAGTTAATAGTTTGCGCAACGTTGTTGCCATTGCTACAGGCATCGTGGTGTCACGCTCGTCG
TTTGGTATGGCTTCATTCAGCTCCGGTTCCCAACGATCAAGGCGAGTTACATGATCCCCCATGTTGTGCA
AAAAAGCGGTTAGCTCCTTCGGTCCTCCGATCGTTGTCAGAAGTAAGTTGGCCGCAGTGTTATCACTCAT
GGTTATGGCAGCACTGCATAATTCTCTTACTGTCATGCCATCCGTAAGATGCTTTTCTGTGACTGGTGAG
TACTCAACCAAGTCATTCTGAGAATAGTGTATGCGGCGACCGAGTTGCTCTTGCCCGGCGTCAATACGGG
ATAATACCGCGCCACATAGCAGAACTTTAAAAGTGCTCATCATTGGAAAACGTTCTTCGGGGCGAAAACT
CTCAAGGATCTTACCGCTGTTGAGATCCAGTTCGATGTAACCCACTCGTGCACCCAACTGATCTTCAGCA
TCTTTTACTTTCACCAGCGTTTCTGGGTGAGCAAAAACAGGAAGGCAAAATGCCGCAAAAAAGGGAATAA
GGGCGACACGGAAATGTTGAATACTCATACTCTTCCTTTTTCAATATTATTGAAGCATTTATCAGGGTTA
TTGTCTCATGAGCGGATACATATTTGAATGTATTTAGAAAAATAAACAAATAGGGGTTCCGCGCACATTT
CCCCGAAAAGTGCCACCTGACGTC
