>Addgene plasmid #182607 | pOME0245M | depositor partial sequence | sequence record 353528 | Insert
GAATTCTGGATTAAACATTGACCTTTATTTATGTTGTAAGTTGCATTACGTTATGGTATTAGTTTAATTT
GAGCTCTAGGCACGTTAAATTGTCAAAAGTATAACATGTTTTTCCAATATACACTGGGATAAAAACCTTG
CCGTCTGGTCACTGGAGGTGTCCGGTGCGAACAAGGAAAAACCCAGCCAAAACACCGTTATCATTGTTAC
ACAACGCTTTCACCTACAAGAAAACATCGTTAGTCAACCTAGCAAAACATCAAATATTAGCCTGGAACTT
CCAACACAACATACACATTAAAACATTAACATTGAAAGAGCGCTCCCAGCTGCCGCACACCACTTTAGTC
CAATGTTCTTACACGACTTTGAAACTTCTGACAAATGCCACCTCACTTTGTCGCCTATGTCATTCAAATC
GACTTGCTTACACTGGAAAAATAAACACACCATTACAGCACTAGCCTGATACAATCTAAAACGCATTTTA
AAATGCTTCACAACGCACCAATAAGATACACATCCAGATTGTCACATTTAGGGCAAAGTGGCCCGATTTA
CACTCAATCCGCTTTCTAGAATTACCTCAACACTATCTAAGAATCAGACAAACACAGAACCGAAACAACG
AATGAGCAGATAGGTAGTGCACCACTGTTCTGATACACCAGTGGGCGCTGCTTTCCTTTCACATTATATT
CCACATTCAGACACGTTAAGTATCCTCGCATATCATAAAAGGGGGCTACAACTGGCCTGGAGATTGAATC
CAATGCAATAACCCGCAAGGGGTGACTGTATAGTTGCCATGGCAAGGTTTTTGGGCAAATCGCAGCTTTT
GTTCTGCGGGCTTATGGAGAGCTCCAGACCGCGCGGTGTTTTTTGTACTACAGCTCTCAGGCCAATGTGG
GAAAAGTAGGACGGAAAACCTAGCCGAAAGCCAGGATGGGTATATTGCCAAAAGCGACGCAATCAACCCA
CAATCGGCGGCACCAATGAAAACCAGAAGCGGCAAGAAGGCAAGCAGCGAGCACAAAATCCATAGGTGAA
GCGGCAGCCAAGGTGACTGGGCAGTCCCAGTGCTAAAGGATCCGAGCTC
